Addgene plasmid #152932: pGBW-m4133661
Purpose: Mammalian expression plasmid for SARS-CoV-2 ORF3a protein
Depositing lab: Ginkgo Bioworks & Benjie Chen. Depositing organization: Ginkgo Bioworks.
Backbone
  Vector backbone: pTwist_CMV_Puro_6
  Backbone size w/o insert (bp): 6080
  Vector type: Mammalian Expression
  Selectable markers: Puromycin
Growth in bacteria
  Bacterial resistance: Ampicillin, 100 μg/mL
  Growth temperature: 37°C
  Growth strain: DH5alpha
  Copy number: High Copy
Gene/Insert
  Gene/Insert name: SARS-CoV-2 ORF3a protein
  Species: Severe acute respiratory syndrome coronavirus 2
  Insert size (bp): 821
  Mutation: wt
  Entrez Gene: ORF3a (a.k.a. GU280_gp03)
  Promoter: CMV
  Tag / fusion protein: Cleavable TEV;6xHis-003 (C terminal on backbone)
  Cloning method: Unknown
Resource information
  A portion of this plasmid was derived from a plasmid made by: GinkgoBioworks
Depositor comments: NCBI reference sequence: YP_009724391.1
How to cite: pGBW-m4133661 was a gift from Ginkgo Bioworks & Benjie Chen (Addgene plasmid # 152932 ; http://n2t.net/addgene:152932 ; RRID:Addgene_152932)
