[The description below was written by a language model from this plasmid's Addgene catalogue record and pLannotate feature annotations shown in this document.]
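Description:
pGBW-m4133661 is a mammalian expression plasmid built on the pTwist_CMV_Puro_6 backbone and carrying the wild-type ORF3a coding sequence of SARS-CoV-2. It is propagated in E. coli as a high-copy plasmid through a ColE1/pUC-type origin and selected with ampicillin via a full-length β-lactamase gene. A short additional bla fragment annotated near the origin appears to be a backbone remnant. For selection in mammalian cells, a separate cassette places puromycin N-acetyltransferase under the human ubiquitin C promoter, followed by a synthetic poly(A) signal.

The roughly 0.8 kb ORF3a open reading frame lies at the start of the sequence record, and because the plasmid is circular it sits directly downstream of the CMV enhancer and promoter elements annotated at the end of the record. The annotation software identifies the core promoter region as a truncated CMV variant plus a small fragment, while the catalogue simply lists the promoter as CMV. The insert is fused at its C terminus to a backbone-encoded tag, described as a TEV-cleavable 6xHis tag. Only the 6xHis portion is annotated in the feature table, shortly after the end of the ORF. An SV40 polyadenylation signal is annotated downstream of the tag, although on the reverse strand. The expression unit is flanked by β-globin insulator elements, bacterial rrnG and T7 terminators, and an upstream synthetic poly(A) signal, which are parts generally used to isolate a cassette from neighbouring transcription.

ORF3a is a viroporin implicated in lysosomal virus egress and disruption of autophagy. The construct is suited to transient or puromycin-selected expression of the protein in mammalian cells, with the His tag available for detection or affinity purification and removable by TEV protease.
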