Features (pLannotate 1.2.2; 20 found; start..end, strand, type, name):
      5..829     +  CDS            AP3A_SARS2: Experimental evidence at protein level: Swiss-Prot protein existence level 1. Plays a role in virus egress via lysosomal trafficking (PubMed:33157038, PubMed:33422265). Forms homotetrameric ion channels (viroporin) localized at endosomes and lysosomes, that may induce deacidification of lysosomes thereby allowing safe virion egress through lysosomal trafficking (By similarity) (PubMed:33157038, PubMed:33422265). Also blocks formation of autolysosomes through binding and sequestering host TMUB1/HOPS on late endosomes. This prevents fusion of autophagosomes with lysosomes, disrupting autophagy a
    851..868     +  CDS            6xHis: 6xHis affinity tag
    921..1042    -  polyA_signal   SV40 poly(A) signal: SV40 polyadenylation signal
   1065..1134    -  CDS            large T antigen (fragment): large T antigen from SV40 (simian virus 40)
   1157..1203    +  terminator     T7 terminator: transcription terminator for bacteriophage T7 RNA polymerase
   1233..1369    +  terminator     rrnG terminator: transcription terminator from the E. coli ribosomal RNA rrnG operon (Albrechtsen et al., 1991)
   1414..1485    +  misc_feature   3' β-globin insulator: insulator downstream of the human β-globin locus (Farrell et al., 2002)
   1711..2299    -  rep_origin     ori: high-copy-number ColE1/pMB1/pBR322/pUC origin of replication
   2471..2535    -  CDS            bla(M) (fragment): β-lactamase lacking the signal sequence; bla(M); allows cytosolic expression of β-lactamase
   2799..4008    +  promoter       UbC promoter: human ubiquitin C promoter
   4012..4609    +  CDS            PuroR (fragment): puromycin N-acetyltransferase; pac from Streptomyces; confers resistance to puromycin
   4638..4686    +  polyA_signal   poly(A) signal: synthetic polyadenylation signal
   4952..5812    +  CDS            AmpR: β-lactamase; bla; confers resistance to ampicillin, carbenicillin, and related antibiotics
   5825..5961    +  terminator     rrnG terminator: transcription terminator from the E. coli ribosomal RNA rrnG operon (Albrechtsen et al., 1991)
   6106..6177    +  misc_feature   5' β-globin insulator: insulator upstream of the human β-globin locus (Farrell et al., 2002)
   6182..6228    -  terminator     T7 terminator: transcription terminator for bacteriophage T7 RNA polymerase
   6246..6294    -  polyA_signal   poly(A) signal: synthetic polyadenylation signal
   6375..6678    +  enhancer       CMV enhancer: human cytomegalovirus immediate early enhancer
   6751..6768    -  promoter       CMV promoter (fragment): human cytomegalovirus (CMV) immediate early promoter
   6831..6882    +  promoter       CMVd2 promoter: truncated human cytomegalovirus (CMV) immediate early promoter that yields moderately reduced expression relative to the full-length promoter
>Addgene plasmid #152932 | pGBW-m4133661 | depositor full sequence | sequence record 295944 | Full Sequence
CACCATGGATTTGTTTATGAGAATCTTCACAATTGGAACTGTAACTTTGAAGCAAGGTGAAATCAAGGAT
GCTACTCCTTCAGATTTTGTTCGCGCTACTGCAACGATACCGATACAAGCCTCACTCCCTTTCGGATGGC
TTATTGTTGGCGTTGCACTTCTTGCTGTTTTTCAGAGCGCTTCCAAAATCATAACCCTCAAAAAGAGATG
GCAACTAGCACTCTCCAAGGGTGTTCACTTTGTTTGCAACTTGCTGTTGTTGTTTGTAACAGTTTACTCA
CACCTTTTGCTCGTTGCTGCTGGCCTTGAAGCCCCTTTTCTCTATCTTTATGCTTTAGTCTACTTCTTGC
AGAGTATAAACTTTGTAAGAATAATAATGAGGCTTTGGCTTTGCTGGAAATGCCGTTCCAAAAACCCATT
ACTTTATGATGCCAACTATTTTCTTTGCTGGCATACTAATTGTTACGACTATTGTATACCTTACAATAGT
GTAACTTCTTCAATTGTCATTACTTCAGGTGATGGCACAACAAGTCCTATTTCTGAACATGACTACCAGA
TTGGTGGTTATACTGAAAAATGGGAATCTGGAGTAAAAGACTGTGTTGTATTACACAGTTACTTCACTTC
AGACTATTACCAGCTGTACTCAACTCAATTGAGTACAGACACTGGTGTTGAACATGTTACCTTCTTCATC
TACAATAAAATTGTTGATGAGCCTGAAGAACATGTCCAAATTCACACAATCGACGGTTCATCCGGAGTTG
TTAATCCAGTAATGGAACCAATTTATGATGAACCGACGACGACTACTAGCGTGCCTTTGGAAAACCTTTA
CTTTCAGTCGCACCATCACCATCACCATTAAGCTAGCTTGACTGACTGAGATACAGCGTACCTTCAGCTC
ACAGACATGATAAGATACATTGATGAGTTTGGACAAACCACAACTAGAATGCAGTGAAAAAAATGCTTTA
TTTGTGAAATTTGTGATGCTATTGCTTTATTTGTAACCATTATAAGCTGCAATAAACAAGTTAACAACAA
CAATTGCATTCATTTTATGTTTCAGGTTCAGGGGGAGGTGTGGGAGGTTTTTTAAAGCAAGTAAAACCTC
TACAAATGTGGTATTGGCCCATCTCTATCGGTATCGTAGCATAACCCCTTGGGGCCTCTAAACGGGTCTT
GAGGGGTTTTTTGTGCCCCTCGGGCCGGATTGCTATCTACCGGCATTGGCGCAGAAAAAAATGCCTGATG
CGACGCTGCGCGTCTTATACTCCCACATATGCCAGATTCAGCAACGGATACGGCTTCCCCAACTTGCCCA
CTTCCATACGTGTCCTCCTTACCAGAAATTTATCCTTAAGGTCGTCAGCTATCCTGCAGGCGATCTCTCG
ATTTCGATCAAGACATTCCTTTAATGGTCTTTTCTGGACACCACTAGGGGTCAGAAGTAGTTCATCAAAC
TTTCTTCCCTCCCTAATCTCATTGGTTACCTTGGGCTATCGAAACTTAATTAACCAGTCAAGTCAGCTAC
TTGGCGAGATCGACTTGTCTGGGTTTCGACTACGCTCAGAATTGCGTCAGTCAAGTTCGATCTGGTCCTT
GCTATTGCACCCGTTCTCCGATTACGAGTTTCATTTAAATCATGTGAGCAAAAGGCCAGCAAAAGGCCAG
GAACCGTAAAAAGGCCGCGTTGCTGGCGTTTTTCCATAGGCTCCGCCCCCCTGACGAGCATCACAAAAAT
CGACGCTCAAGTCAGAGGTGGCGAAACCCGACAGGACTATAAAGATACCAGGCGTTTCCCCCTGGAAGCT
CCCTCGTGCGCTCTCCTGTTCCGACCCTGCCGCTTACCGGATACCTGTCCGCCTTTCTCCCTTCGGGAAG
CGTGGCGCTTTCTCATAGCTCACGCTGTAGGTATCTCAGTTCGGTGTAGGTCGTTCGCTCCAAGCTGGGC
TGTGTGCACGAACCCCCCGTTCAGCCCGACCGCTGCGCCTTATCCGGTAACTATCGTCTTGAGTCCAACC
CGGTAAGACACGACTTATCGCCACTGGCAGCAGCCACTGGTAACAGGATTAGCAGAGCGAGGTATGTAGG
CGGTGCTACAGAGTTCTTGAAGTGGTGGCCTAACTACGGCTACACTAGAAGAACAGTATTTGGTATCTGC
GCTCTGCTGAAGCCAGTTACCTTCGGAAAAAGAGTTGGTAGCTCTTGATCCGGCAAACAAACCACCGCTG
GTAGCGGTGGTTTTTTTGTTTGCAAGCAGCAGATTACGCGCAGAAAAAAAGGATCTCAAGAAGATCCTTT
GATCTTTTCTACGGGGTCTGACGCTCAGTGGAACGAAAACTCACGTTAAGGGATTTTGGTCATGAGATTA
TCAAAAAGGATCTTCACCTAGATCCTTTTAAATTAAAAATGAAGTTTTAAATCAATCTAAAGTATATATG
AGTAAACTTGGTCTGACAGTTACCAATGCTTAATCAGTGAGGCACCTATCTCAGCGATCTGTCTATTTCG
TTCATCCATAGTTGCATTTAAATTTCCGAACTCTCCAAGGCCCTCGTCGGAAAATCTTCAAACCTTTCGT
CCGATCCATCTTGCAGGCTACCTCTCGAACGAACTATCGCAAGTCTCTTGGCCGGCCTTGCGCCTTGGCT
ATTGCTTGGCAGCGCCTATCGCCAGGTATTACTCCAATCCCGAATATCCGAGATCGGGATCACCCGAGAG
AAGTTCAACCTACATCCTCAATCCCGATCTATCCGAGATCCGAGGAATATCGAAATCGGGGCGCGCCTGG
CCTCCGCGCCGGGTTTTGGCGCCTCCCGCGGGCGCCCCCCTCGTCACGGCGAGCGCTGCCACGTCAGACG
AAGGGCGCAGGAGCGTCCTGATCCTTCCGCCCGGACGCTCAGGACAGCGGCCCGCTGCTCATAAGACTCG
GCCTTAGAACCCCAGTATCAGCAGAAGGACATTTTAGGACGGGACTTGGGTGACTCTAGGGCACTGGTTT
TCTTTCCAGAGAGCGGAACAGGCGAGGAAAAGTAGTCCCTTCTCGGCGATTCTGCGGAGGGATCTCCGTG
GGGCGGTGAACGCCGATGATTATATAAGGACGCGCCGGGTGTGGCACAGCTAGTTCCGTCGCAGCCGGGA
TTTGGGTCGCGGTTCTTGTTTGTGGATCGCTGTGATCGTCACTTGGTGAGTAGCGGGCTGCTGGGCTGGC
CGGGGCTTTCGTGGCCGCCGGGCCGCTCGGTGGGACGGAAGCGTGTGGAGAGACCGCCAAGGGCTGTAGT
CTGGGTCCGCGAGCAAGGTTGCCCTGAACTGGGGGTTGGGGGGAGCGCAGCAAAATGGCGGCTGTTCCCG
AGTCTTGAATGGAAGACGCTTGTGAGGCGGGCTGTGAGGTCGTTGAAACAAGGTGGGGGGCATGGTGGGC
GGCAAGAACCCAAGGTCTTGAGCCCTTCGCTAATGCGGGAAAGCTCTTATTCGGGTGAGATGGGCTGGGC
ACCATCTGGGGACCCTGACGTGAAGTTTGTCACTGACTGGAGAACTCGGTTTGTCGTCTGTTGCGGGGGC
GGCAGTTATGGCGGTGCCGTTGGGCAGTGCACCCGTACCTTTGGGAGCGCGCGCCCTCGTCGTGTCGTGA
CGTCACCCGTTCTGTTGGCTTATAATGCAGGGTGGGGCCACCTGCCGGTAGGTGTGCGGTAGGCTTTTCT
CCGTCGCAGGACGCAGGGTTCGGGCCTAGGGTAGGCTCTCCTGAATCGACAGGCGCCGGACCTCTGGTGA
GGGGAGGGATAAGTGAGGCGTCAGTTTCTTTGGTCGGTTTTATGTACCTATCTTCTTAAGTAGCTGAAGC
TCCGGTTTTGAACTATGCGCTCGGGGTTGGCGAGTGTGTTTTGTGAAGTTTTTTAGGCACCTTTTGAAAT
GTAATCATTTGGGTCAATATGTAATTTTCAGTGTTAGACTTGTAAATTGTCCGCTAAATTCTGGCCGTTT
TTGGCTTTTTTGTTAGACAACATGACCGAGTACAAGCCCACGGTGCGCCTCGCCACCCGCGACGACGTCC
CCAGGGCCGTACGCACCCTCGCCGCCGCGTTCGCCGACTACCCCGCCACGCGCCACACCGTCGATCCGGA
CCGCCACATCGAGCGGGTCACCGAGCTGCAAGAACTCTTCCTCACGCGCGTCGGGCTCGACATCGGCAAG
GTGTGGGTCGCGGACGACGGCGCCGCGGTGGCGGTCTGGACCACGCCGGAGAGCGTCGAAGCGGGGGCGG
TGTTCGCCGAGATCGGCCCGCGCATGGCCGAGTTGAGCGGTTCCCGGCTGGCCGCGCAGCAACAGATGGA
GGGCCTCCTGGCGCCGCACCGGCCCAAGGAGCCCGCGTGGTTCCTGGCCACCGTCGGCGTCTCGCCCGAC
CACCAGGGCAAGGGTCTGGGCAGCGCCGTCGTGCTCCCCGGAGTGGAGGCCGCCGAGCGCGCCGGGGTGC
CCGCCTTCCTGGAGACCTCCGCGCCCCGCAACCTCCCCTTCTACGAGCGGCTCGGCTTCACCGTCACCGC
CGACGTCGAGGTGCCCGAAGGACCGCGCACCTGGTGCATGACCCGCAAGCCCGGTGCCTAGGCTAGTATG
TAAGCCTAGTCTTAGATAATAAAATCGCTATCCATCGAAGATGGATGTGTGTTGGTTTTTTGTGTGTGTA
ACGCTAGGCGCGCCTGGTGTACCGAGAACGATCCTCTCAGTGCGAGTCTCGACGATCCATATCGTTGCTT
GGCAGTCAGCCAGTCGGAATCCAGCTTGGGACCCAGGAAGTCCAATCGTCAGATATTGTACTCAAGCCTG
GTCACGGCAGCGTACCGATCTGTTTAAACCTAGATATTGATAGTCTGATCGGTCAACGTATAATCGAGTC
CTAGCTTTTGCAAACATCTATCAAGAGACAGGATCAGCAGGAGGCTTTCGCATGAGTATTCAACATTTCC
GTGTCGCCCTTATTCCCTTTTTTGCGGCATTTTGCCTTCCTGTTTTTGCTCACCCAGAAACGCTGGTGAA
AGTAAAAGATGCTGAAGATCAGTTGGGTGCGCGAGTGGGTTACATCGAACTGGATCTCAACAGCGGTAAG
ATCCTTGAGAGTTTTCGCCCCGAAGAACGCTTTCCAATGATGAGCACTTTTAAAGTTCTGCTATGTGGCG
CGGTATTATCCCGTATTGACGCCGGGCAAGAGCAACTCGGTCGCCGCATACACTATTCTCAGAATGACTT
GGTTGAGTATTCACCAGTCACAGAAAAGCATCTTACGGATGGCATGACAGTAAGAGAATTATGCAGTGCT
GCCATAACCATGAGTGATAACACTGCGGCCAACTTACTTCTGACAACGATTGGAGGACCGAAGGAGCTAA
CCGCTTTTTTGCACAACATGGGGGATCATGTAACTCGCCTTGATCGTTGGGAACCGGAGCTGAATGAAGC
CATACCAAACGACGAGCGTGACACCACGATGCCTGTAGCAATGGCAACAACCTTGCGTAAACTATTAACT
GGCGAACTACTTACTCTAGCTTCCCGGCAACAGTTGATAGACTGGATGGAGGCGGATAAAGTTGCAGGAC
CACTTCTGCGCTCGGCCCTTCCGGCTGGCTGGTTTATTGCTGATAAATCTGGAGCCGGTGAGCGTGGGTC
TCGCGGTATCATTGCAGCACTGGGGCCAGATGGTAAGCCCTCCCGTATCGTAGTTATCTACACGACGGGG
AGTCAGGCAACTATGGATGAACGAAATAGACAGATCGCTGAGATAGGTGCCTCACTGATTAAGCATTGGT
AACCGATTCTAGGTGCATTGGCGCAGAAAAAAATGCCTGATGCGACGCTGCGCGTCTTATACTCCCACAT
ATGCCAGATTCAGCAACGGATACGGCTTCCCCAACTTGCCCACTTCCATACGTGTCCTCCTTACCAGAAA
TTTATCCTTAAGATCGTTTAAACTCGACTCTGGCTCTATCGAATCTCCGTCGTTTCGAGCTTACGCGAAC
AGCCGTGGCGCTCATTTGCTCGTCGGGCATCGAATCTCGTCAGCTATCGTCAGCTTACCTTTTTGGCAGC
GATCGCGGCTCCCGACATCTTGGACCATTAGCTCCACAGGTATCTTCTTCCCTCTAGTGGTCATAACAGC
AGCTTCAGCTACCTCTCAATTCAAAAAACCCCTCAAGACCCGTTTAGAGGCCCCAAGGGGTTATGCTATC
AATCGTTGCGTTACACACACAAAAAACCAACACACATCCATCTTCGATGGATAGCGATTTTATTATCTAA
CTGCTGATCGAGTGTAGCCAGATCTAGTAATCAATTACGGGGTCATTAGTTCATAGCCCATATATGGAGT
TCCGCGTTACATAACTTACGGTAAATGGCCCGCCTGGCTGACCGCCCAACGACCCCCGCCCATTGACGTC
AATAATGACGTATGTTCCCATAGTAACGCCAATAGGGACTTTCCATTGACGTCAATGGGTGGAGTATTTA
CGGTAAACTGCCCACTTGGCAGTACATCAAGTGTATCATATGCCAAGTACGCCCCCTATTGACGTCAATG
ACGGTAAATGGCCCGCCTGGCATTATGCCCAGTACATGACCTTATGGGACTTTCCTACTTGGCAGTACAT
CTACGTATTAGTCATCGCTATTACCATGCTGATGCGGTTTTGGCAGTACATCAATGGGCGTGGATAGCGG
TTTGACTCACGGGGATTTCCAAGTCTCCACCCCATTGACGTCAATGGGAGTTTGTTTTGGCACCAAAATC
AACGGGACTTTCCAAAATGTCGTAACAACTCCGCCCCATTGACGCAAATGGGCGGTAGGCGTGTACGGTG
GGAGGTCTATATAAGCAGAGCTGGTTTAGTGAACCGTCAGATCAGATCTTTGTCGATCCTACCATCCACT
CGACACACCCGCCAGCGGCCGC
